Addgene plasmid #154538: pEPYC0CM0313
Purpose: Phytobricks Level 0 part
Depositing lab: Nicola Patron. Depositing organization: Earlham Institute. Publication: Rational design of minimal synthetic promoters for plants. Cai YM, Kallam K, Tidd H, Gendarini G, Salzman A, Patron NJ. Nucleic Acids Res. 2020 Aug 28. pii: 5897334. doi: 10.1093/nar/gkaa682. PubMed 32856047.
Backbone
  Vector backbone: pUDP2
  Vector type: Synthetic Biology
Growth in bacteria
  Bacterial resistance: Chloramphenicol, 25 μg/mL
  Growth temperature: 37°C
  Growth strain: NEB Stable
  Copy number: High Copy
Gene/Insert
  Gene/Insert name: MinSyn_036
  Species: Synthetic
  Cloning method: Restriction Enzyme; 5′ cloning site BsmBi (destroyed during cloning); 3′ cloning site BsmBi (destroyed during cloning)
Terms and licenses: Academic/Nonprofit Terms; Industry Terms: Not Available to Industry
Depositor comments: Please visit https://www.biorxiv.org/content/10.1101/2020.05.14.095406v1 for bioRxiv preprint.
How to cite: pEPYC0CM0313 was a gift from Nicola Patron (Addgene plasmid # 154538 ; http://n2t.net/addgene:154538 ; RRID:Addgene_154538)
