[The description below was written by a language model from this plasmid's Addgene catalogue record and the feature table of its GenBank file.]
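Description:
pEPYC0CM0313 is a small (2,362 bp) circular synthetic-biology plasmid that stores a Phytobricks Level 0 standard part in the pUDP2 backbone. It is a bacterial cloning and storage vector rather than an expression construct. It replicates in E. coli from a high-copy ColE1/pMB1/pUC-type origin and is selected with chloramphenicol through a cat gene encoding chloramphenicol acetyltransferase, which spans the numbering origin of the circular map. A lambda t0 terminator lies next to this marker. The part-holding region is bracketed by a putative bacterial terminator with a BioBrick prefix on one side and a modified his operon terminator on the other. This arrangement presumably insulates the insert from read-through transcription from the backbone. Several standard sequencing primer sites are also annotated.

The insert is MinSyn_036, a fully synthetic sequence that was cloned using BsmBI sites destroyed in the process. The feature table does not annotate the insert itself, but it presumably occupies the unannotated stretch of roughly 300 bp between the BioBrick prefix and the his operon terminator. The associated work concerns the rational design of minimal synthetic promoters for plants, so the name suggests that MinSyn_036 is one of those promoter parts. However, the record does not state its composition, its regulatory motifs, or its position in the Phytobrick syntax. Level 0 parts are normally building blocks for Type IIS (Golden Gate/MoClo-style) assembly, in which they are released and joined with other standard parts such as coding sequences and terminators to form plant transcription units.
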