LOCUS       Exported 2362 bp ds-DNA circular SYN 13-MAY-2021
DEFINITION  Phytobricks Level 0 part.
ACCESSION   .
VERSION     .
KEYWORDS    pEPYC0CM0313
SOURCE      synthetic DNA construct
  ORGANISM  synthetic DNA construct
REFERENCE   1 (bases 1 to 2362)
  AUTHORS   Cai YM, Kallam K, Tidd H, Gendarini G, Salzman A, Patron NJ
  TITLE     Rational design of minimal synthetic promoters for plants.
  JOURNAL   Nucleic Acids Res. 2020 Aug 28. pii: 5897334. doi:
            10.1093/nar/gkaa682.
  PUBMED    32856047
REFERENCE   2 (bases 1 to 2362)
  AUTHORS   .
  TITLE     Direct Submission
  JOURNAL   Exported May 13, 2021 from SnapGene Server 1.1.58
            http://www.snapgene.com
FEATURES             Location/Qualifiers
     source          1..2362
                     /organism="synthetic DNA construct"
                     /mol_type="other DNA"
     primer_bind     264..283
                     /label=CAT-R
                     /note="Chloramphenicol resistance gene, reverse primer"
     primer_bind     511..529
                     /label=pBRforEco
                     /note="pBR322 vectors, upsteam of EcoRI site, forward
                     primer"
     terminator      533..576
                     /label=bacterial terminator
                     /note="putative bacterial transcription terminator"
     misc_feature    579..600
                     /label=BioBrick prefix
                     /note="BioBrick prefix for parts that do not start with
                     ""ATG"""
     terminator      914..971
                     /label=his operon terminator
                     /note="This putative transcriptin terminator from the E.
                     coli his operon has a 2-bp deletion introduced during
                     synthesis. Its efficiency has not been determined."
     primer_bind     complement(995..1012)
                     /label=L4440
                     /note="L4440 vector, forward primer"
     rep_origin      complement(1166..1754)
                     /direction=LEFT
                     /label=ori
                     /note="high-copy-number ColE1/pMB1/pBR322/pUC origin of
                     replication"
     primer_bind     complement(1246..1265)
                     /label=pBR322ori-F
                     /note="pBR322 origin, forward primer"
     terminator      1937..2031
                     /label=lambda t0 terminator
                     /note="transcription terminator from phage lambda"
     CDS             complement(2052..349)
                     /codon_start=1
                     /gene="cat"
                     /product="chloramphenicol acetyltransferase"
                     /label=CmR
                     /note="confers resistance to chloramphenicol"
                     /translation="MEKKITGYTTVDISQWHRKEHFEAFQSVAQCTYNQTVQLDITAFL
                     KTVKKNKHKFYPAFIHILARLMNAHPEFRMAMKDGELVIWDSVHPCYTVFHEQTETFSS
                     LWSEYHDDFRQFLHIYSQDVACYGENLAYFPKGFIENMFFVSANPWVSFTSFDLNVANM
                     DNFFAPVFTMGKYYTQGDKVLMPLAIQVHHAVCDGFHVGRMLNELQQYCDEWQGGA"
ORIGIN
        1 gaaactgccg gaaatcgtcg tggtattcac tccagagtga tgaaaacgtt tcagtttgct
       61 catggaaaac ggtgtaacaa gggtgaacac tatcccatat caccagctca ccgtctttca
      121 ttgccatacg aaattccgga tgagcattca tcaggcgggc aagaatgtga ataaaggccg
      181 gataaaactt gtgcttattt ttctttacgg tctttaaaaa ggccgtaata tccagctgaa
      241 cggtctggtt ataggtacat tgagcaactg actgaaatgc ctcaaaatgt tctttacgat
      301 gccattggga tatatcaacg gtggtatatc cagtgatttt tttctccatt ttagcttcct
      361 tagctcctga aaatctcgat aactcaaaaa atacgcccgg tagtgatctt atttcattat
      421 ggtgaaagtt ggaacctctt acgtgcccga tcaactcgag tgccacctga cgtctaagaa
      481 accattatta tcatgacatt aacctataaa aataggcgta tcacgaggca gaatttcaga
      541 taaaaaaaat ccttagcttt cgctaaggat gatttctgga attcgcggcc gcttctagag
      601 cgatgagtgg tctcgggagg gaggcgtgtc gttttagtga ggtcattcaa gatctctctg
      661 ccgacagtgg tcccaaagat ggaccccaag aggttccaac cacgtctaca aagcaagtgg
      721 attgatgtga catctccact gacgtaaggg atgacgcaca atcccactat tttattgggt
      781 acccgaataa ctcagcatct tttgctaaat tctatcgtgg ctatataagg ttttgctatt
      841 cattgaaagc agtagtgact gatttgtata tatacttgag accactcatc gcgactagta
      901 gcggccgctg cagtccggca aaaaagggca aggtgtcacc accctgccct ttttctttaa
      961 aaccgaaaag attacttcgc gttatgcagg cttcctcgct cactgactcg ctgcgctcgg
     1021 tcgttcggct gcggcgagcg gtatcagctc actcaaaggc ggtaatacgg ttatccacag
     1081 aatcagggga taacgcagga aagaacatgt gagcaaaagg ccagcaaaag gccaggaacc
     1141 gtaaaaaggc cgcgttgctg gcgtttttcc acaggctccg cccccctgac gagcatcaca
     1201 aaaatcgacg ctcaagtcag aggtggcgaa acccgacagg actataaaga taccaggcgt
     1261 ttccccctgg aagctccctc gtgcgctctc ctgttccgac cctgccgctt accggatacc
     1321 tgtccgcctt tctcccttcg ggaagcgtgg cgctttctca tagctcacgc tgtaggtatc
     1381 tcagttcggt gtaggtcgtt cgctccaagc tgggctgtgt gcacgaaccc cccgttcagc
     1441 ccgaccgctg cgccttatcc ggtaactatc gtcttgagtc caacccggta agacacgact
     1501 tatcgccact ggcagcagcc actggtaaca ggattagcag agcgaggtat gtaggcggtg
     1561 ctacagagtt cttgaagtgg tggcctaact acggctacac tagaagaaca gtatttggta
     1621 tctgcgctct gctgaagcca gttaccttcg gaaaaagagt tggtagctct tgatccggca
     1681 aacaaaccac cgctggtagc ggtggttttt ttgtttgcaa gcagcagatt acgcgcagaa
     1741 aaaaaggatc tcaagaagat cctttgatct tttctacggg gtctgacgct cagtggaacg
     1801 aaaactcacg ttaagggatt ttggtcatga gattatcaaa aaggatcttc acctagatcc
     1861 ttttaaatta aaaatgaagt tttaaatcaa tctaaagtat atatgagtaa acttggtctg
     1921 acagctcgag gcttggattc tcaccaataa aaaacgcccg gcggcaaccg agcgttctga
     1981 acaaatccag atggagttct gaggtcatta ctggatctat caacaggagt ccaagcgagc
     2041 tcgatatcaa attacgcccc gccctgccac tcgtcgcagt actgttgtaa ttcattaagc
     2101 attctgccga catggaagcc atcacaaacg gcatgatgaa cctgaatcgc cagcggcatc
     2161 agcaccttgt cgccttgcgt ataatatttg cccatggtga aaacgggggc gaagaagttg
     2221 tccatattgg ccacgtttaa atcaaaactg gtgaaactca cccagggatt ggctgatacg
     2281 aaaaacatat tctcaataaa ccctttaggg aaataggcca ggttttcacc gtaacacgcc
     2341 acatcttgcg aatatatgtg ta
//
